Addgene plasmid #47162: TAL3443
Depositing lab: Keith Joung. Depositing organization: Massachusetts General Hospital. Publication: Targeted gene disruption in somatic zebrafish cells using engineered TALENs. Sander JD, Cade L, Khayter C, Reyon D, Peterson RT, Joung JK, Yeh JR. Nat Biotechnol. 2011 Aug 5;29(8):697-8. doi: 10.1038/nbt.1934. PubMed 21822241.
Backbone
  Vector backbone: JDS74
  Backbone manufacturer: Addgene plasmid #32288
  Backbone size w/o insert (bp): 6447
  Vector type: Mammalian Expression ; T7
Growth in bacteria
  Bacterial resistance: Ampicillin, 100 μg/mL
  Growth temperature: 37°C
  Growth strain: XL1 Blue
  Copy number: High Copy
Gene/Insert
  Gene/Insert name: ZebrafishCommunity-fshr-right (alt name: fshr)
  Species: D. rerio (zebrafish)
  Insert size (bp): 1430
  Entrez Gene: fshr (a.k.a. GTHR-I, zfGTHR-I)
  Promoter: CMV
  Tag / fusion protein: 3X Flag (N terminal on backbone); WT FOKI (C terminal on backbone)
  Cloning method: Restriction Enzyme; 5′ cloning site BsmBI (destroyed during cloning); 3′ cloning site BsmBI (destroyed during cloning)
  Sequencing primers: 5′ CMV-F; 3′ BGH-rev
Terms and licenses: Academic/Nonprofit Terms; Industry Terms: Not Available to Industry
Depositor comments: Target binding site: TCGGTGTTTGCCATGGAG It is strongly recommended that users perform a diagnostic digest to verify this plasmid prior to use. For example, a double digest of the plasmid with BamHI and KpnI should result in two bands at 2.3kb and 5.8kb.
How to cite: TAL3443 was a gift from Keith Joung (Addgene plasmid # 47162 ; http://n2t.net/addgene:47162 ; RRID:Addgene_47162)
