[The description below was written by a language model from this plasmid's Addgene catalogue record.]
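Description:
TAL3443 is a TALEN expression plasmid built on the JDS74 backbone, a mammalian expression vector that also carries a T7 promoter. It is propagated in E. coli as a high-copy plasmid under ampicillin selection. The backbone is listed at about 6.4 kb without the insert. The record gives no feature table, so elements such as the origin of replication and polyadenylation signal are not explicitly documented, although the use of a BGH reverse sequencing primer suggests a BGH terminator region downstream of the coding sequence.

The insert, roughly 1.4 kb, is an engineered TAL effector repeat array designated ZebrafishCommunity-fshr-right. It is designed to recognise an 18-nucleotide site in the zebrafish fshr gene (follicle stimulating hormone receptor). Although the record lists zebrafish as the species, the insert is the DNA-binding array directed against that gene, not the fshr coding sequence itself. The array was cloned through BsmBI sites that were destroyed in the process, which places it in frame between backbone-encoded parts: an N-terminal 3X Flag tag and a C-terminal wild-type FokI nuclease domain. Expression of the fusion is driven by the CMV promoter in transfected cells, while the T7 promoter would allow in vitro transcription of mRNA, a common route for delivery into zebrafish embryos.

Because FokI cleaves as a dimer, this "right" monomer is meant to be used with a matching "left" TALEN that binds the opposite half-site. Together they introduce a double-strand break at the fshr locus, and error-prone repair of that break produces targeted gene disruption. The depositor recommends verifying the plasmid by diagnostic restriction digest before use.
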