>Addgene plasmid #47162 | TAL3443 | depositor partial sequence | sequence record 67249 | Insert sequence
ATGGACTACAAAGACCATGACGGTGATTATAAAGATCATGACATCGATTACAAGGATGACGATGACAAGA
TGGCCCCCAAGAAGAAGAGGAAGGTGGGCATTCACCGCGGGGTACCTATGGTGGACTTGAGGACACTCGG
TTATTCGCAACAGCAACAGGAGAAAATCAAGCCTAAGGTCAGGAGCACCGTCGCGCAACACCACGAGGCG
CTTGTGGGGCATGGCTTCACTCATGCGCATATTGTCGCGCTTTCACAGCACCCTGCGGCGCTTGGGACGG
TGGCTGTCAAATACCAAGATATGATTGCGGCCCTGCCCGAAGCCACGCACGAGGCAATTGTAGGGGTCGG
TAAACAGTGGTCGGGAGCGCGAGCACTTGAGGCGCTGCTGACTGTGGCGGGTGAGCTTAGGGGGCCTCCG
CTCCAGCTCGACACCGGGCAGCTGCTGAAGATCGCGAAGAGAGGGGGAGTAACAGCGGTAGAGGCAGTGC
ACGCCTGGCGCAATGCGCTCACCGGGGCCCCCTTGAACCTGACCCCAGACCAGGTAGTCGCAATCGCGTC
ACATGACGGGGGAAAGCAAGCCCTGGAAACCGTGCAAAGGTTGTTGCCGGTCCTTTGTCAAGACCACGGC
CTTACACCGGAGCAAGTCGTGGCCATTGCAAATAATAACGGTGGCAAACAGGCTCTTGAGACGGTTCAGA
GACTTCTCCCAGTTCTCTGTCAAGCCCACGGGCTGACTCCCGATCAAGTTGTAGCGATTGCGAATAACAA
TGGAGGGAAACAAGCATTGGAGACTGTCCAACGGCTCCTTCCCGTGTTGTGTCAAGCCCACGGTTTGACG
CCTGCACAAGTGGTCGCCATCGCCTCGAATGGCGGCGGTAAGCAGGCGCTGGAAACAGTACAGCGCCTGC
TGCCTGTACTGTGCCAGGATCATGGACTGACCCCAGACCAGGTAGTCGCAATCGCGAACAATAATGGGGG
AAAGCAAGCCCTGGAAACCGTGCAAAGGTTGTTGCCGGTCCTTTGTCAAGACCACGGCCTTACACCGGAG
CAAGTCGTGGCCATTGCAAGCAATGGGGGTGGCAAACAGGCTCTTGAGACGGTTCAGAGACTTCTCCCAG
TTCTCTGTCAAGCCCACGGGCTGACTCCCGATCAAGTTGTAGCGATTGCGTCCAACGGTGGAGGGAAACA
AGCATTGGAGACTGTCCAACGGCTCCTTCCCGTGTTGTGTCAAGCCCACGGTTTGACGCCTGCACAAGTG
GTCGCCATCGCCTCGAATGGCGGCGGTAAGCAGGCGCTGGAAACAGTACAGCGCCTGCTGCCTGTACTGT
GCCAGGATCATGGACTGACCCCAGACCAGGTAGTCGCAATCGCGAACAATAATGGGGGAAAGCAAGCCCT
GGAAACCGTGCAAAGGTTGTTGCCGGTCCTTTGTCAAGACCACGGCCTTACACCGGAGCAAGTCGTGGCC
ATTGCATCCCACGACGGTGGCAAACAGGCTCTTGAGACGGTTCAGAGACTTCTCCCAGTTCTCTGTCAAG
CCCACGGGCTGACTCCCGATCAAGTTGTAGCGATTGCGTCGCATGACGGAGGGAAACAAGCATTGGAGAC
TGTCCAACGGCTCCTTCCCGTGTTGTGTCAAGCCCACGGTTTGACGCCTGCACAAGTGGTCGCCATCGCC
TCCAATATTGGCGGTAAGCAGGCGCTGGAAACAGTACAGCGCCTGCTGCCTGTACTGTGCCAGGATCATG
GACTGACCCCAGACCAGGTAGTCGCAATCGCGTCAAACGGAGGGGGAAAGCAAGCCCTGGAAACCGTGCA
AAGGTTGTTGCCGGTCCTTTGTCAAGACCACGGCCTTACACCGGAGCAAGTCGTGGCCATTGCAAATAAT
AACGGTGGCAAACAGGCTCTTGAGACGGTTCAGAGACTTCTCCCAGTTCTCTGTCAAGCCCACGGGCTGA
CTCCCGATCAAGTTGTAGCGATTGCGAATAACAATGGAGGGAAACAAGCATTGGAGACTGTCCAACGGCT
CCTTCCCGTGTTGTGTCAAGCCCACGGTTTGACGCCTGCACAAGTGGTCGCCATCGCCTCCAATATTGGC
GGTAAGCAGGCGCTGGAAACAGTACAGCGCCTGCTGCCTGTACTGTGCCAGGATCATGGACTGACACCCG
AACAGGTGGTCGCCATTGCTAATAATAACGGAGGACGGCCAGCCTTGGAG
