>Addgene plasmid #47162 | TAL3443 | addgene partial sequence | sequence record 68673 | JDS-TALEN-F 5'-TAGGGGTCGGTAAACAGTGG-3'
AGCTTAGGGGGCCTCCGCTCCAGCTCGACACCGGGCAGCTGCTGAAGATCGCGAAGAGAGGGGGAGTAAC
AGCGGTAGAGGCAGTGCACGCCTGGCGCAATGCGCTCACCGGGGCCCCCTTGAACCTGACCCCAGACCAG
GTAGTCGCAATCGCGTCACATGACGGGGGAAAGCAAGCCCTGGAAACCGTGCAAAGGTTGTTGCCGGTCC
TTTGTCAAGACCACGGCCTTACACCGGAGCAAGTCGTGGCCATTGCAAATAATAACGGTGGCAAACAGGC
TCTTGAGACGGTTCAGAGACTTCTCCCAGTTCTCTGTCAAGCCCACGGGCTGACTCCCGATCAAGTTGTA
GCGATTGCGAATAACAATGGAGGGAAACAAGCATTGGAGACTGTCCAACGGCTCCTTCCCGTGTTGTGTC
AAGCCCACGGTTTGACGCCTGCACAAGTGGTCGCCATCGCCTCGAATGGCGGCGGTAAGCAGGCGCTGGA
AACAGTACAGCGCCTGCTGCCTGTACTGTGCCAGGATCATGGACTGACCCCAGACCAGGTAGTCGCAATC
GCGAACAATAATGGGGGAAAGCAAGCCCTGGAAACCGTGCAAAGGTTGTTGCCGGTCCTTTGTCAAGACC
ACGGCCTTACACCGGAGCAAGTCGTGGCCATTGCAAGCAATG
